>Addgene plasmid #120670 | Smp_132480-Cd4-bio-His | addgene full sequence | sequence record 234758 | Addgene NGS Result
CATGTTGACATTGATTATTGACTAGTTATTAATAGTAATCAATTACGGGGTCATTAGTTCATAGCCCATA
TATGGAGTTCCGCGTTACATAACTTACGGTAAATGGCCCGCCTGGCTGACCGCCCAACGACCCCCGCCCA
TTGACGTCAATAATGACGTATGTTCCCATAGTAACGCCAATAGGGACTTTCCATTGACGTCAATGGGTGG
AGTATTTACGGTAAACTGCCCACTTGGCAGTACATCAAGTGTATCATATGCCAAGTCCGCCCCCTATTGA
CGTCAATGACGGTAAATGGCCCGCCTGGCATTATGCCCAGTACATGACCTTACGGGACTTTCCTACTTGG
CAGTACATCTACGTATTAGTCATCGCTATTACCATGGTGATGCGGTTTTGGCAGTACACCAATGGGCGTG
GATAGCGGTTTGACTCACGGGGATTTCCAAGTCTCCACCCCATTGACGTCAATGGGAGTTTGTTTTGGCA
CCAAAATCAACGGGACTTTCCAAAATGTCGTAATAACCCCGCCCCGTTGACGCAAATGGGCGGTAGGCGT
GTACGGTGGGAGGTCTATATAAGCAGAGCTCGTTTAGTGAACCGTCAGATCCTCACTCTCTTCCGCATCG
CTGTCTGCGAGGGCCAGCTGTTGGGCTCGCGGTTGAGGACAAACTCTTCGCGGTCTTTCCAGTACTCTTG
GATCGGAAACCCGTCGGCCTCCGAACGGTACTCCGCCACCGAGGGACCTGAGCGAGTCCGCATCGACCGG
ATCGGAAAACCTCTCGAGAAAGGCGTCTAACCAGTCACAGTCGCAAGGTAGGCTGAGCACCGTGGCGGGC
GGCAGCGGGTGGCGGTCGGGGTTGTTTCTGGCGGAGGTGCTGCTGATGATGTAATTAAAGTAGGCGGTCT
TGAGACGGCGGATGGTCGAGGTGAGGTGTGGCAGGCTTGAGATCCAGCTGTTGGGGTGAGTACTCCCTCT
CAAAAGCGGGCATTACTTCTGCGCTAAGATTGTCAGTTTCCAAAAACGAGGAGGATTTGATATTCACCTG
GCCCGATCTGGCCATACACTTGAGTGACAATGACATCCACTTTGCCTTTCTCTCCACAGGTGTCCACTCC
CAGGTCCAAGTTTGCCACCATGGAGTTTCAGACCCAGGTACTCATGTCCCTGCTGCTCTGCATGTCTGGT
GCGGCCGCCGAGATCGTGAAGATCCCCCTGCACCCCCTGGAAAAGAGCGACAGCCTGCTGGAACACTACA
CCAGCTACTTCCGGCCCAGCAAGCGGAAGTCCATGTACCAGTGGAACAAGCAGAACACCAGCACCCCCGA
GCAGCTGATCAACTTCAAGAACCTGCAGTACTACGGCGAGATCAGCGTGGGCACCCCCCCTCAGAAACTG
CGGGTGCTGTTCAGCACCGGCAGCATCGACACTTGGTTTGCCAGCAGAAAGTGCTGGTTCCTGGACATCT
TCTGCTGGATGTTCCGGTTCTACGACAGCAGCAAGAGCCTGACCTACGTGGCCGACGGCAGCAGCTTCCA
CGTGTCCTACCTGGACGACAGCCTGAGCGGCTTTTGGAGCGTGGACACCATCCGGATCAACAGCCTGGTC
ATCCCCAACCAGGCCTTCGGCGAGATGCGGAACATCTTCAGCCTGGACTACTTCACCTCTAAGTACGACG
GCATCATCGGCATGAGCAGCAGCCGGATCAGCAAGTTCGGCAAGATCCCCATGTTCCCCAACCTGCTGGC
CAACGGCGTGAACATGGACCCCATCTTCAGCTTCTACCTGAACCAGGAAAATGGCGCCCCTATCGGCGGC
GAGATGGTGCTGGGCGGCGTGAACCCTGAGTACTTCGAGGGCGACTTCGAGTACATCCCCACCGTGCACA
ACAACATGTGGGCCGTGGGCATGTCCAGCCTGATGATCAAGGGCGTGGAATTCTGCAACGGCTGCACCGC
CTCCATCGACACCGGCACCTCTGTGATCCTGGGCGAGAGAGAGCAGGTCAACCGGATCAACTCCCTGCTG
GGCGTGTCCTATCACGTGATCGAGCGGAACGTGCTGGACTGCAGCAGAATCGACATGCTGCCCCCCATCG
AGTTCATCTTCCAGAAGAGAAAGTACATCCTGCTGCCCCAGCACTACGTGGTCAAGGTGTACCTGTGGTT
CGGCACCATGTGCAGCAGCCCCTTCGAGGCCGACGACTCCCTGCCCAGCAACGTGTGGATCCTGGGGGAC
GCCTTCATGCGGCGGTTCTACACCGTGTTCGACTTCGGCCAGAAGCGGATCGGCCTGACATACGTGTCCA
ACAAGAAGAACGGCACCCGCTCTGGCGCGCCGTCGACCTCCATCACGGCCTATAAGAGTGAGGGGGAGTC
AGCGGAGTTCTCCTTCCCACTCAACCTTGGAGAGGAAAGCCTGCAGGGAGAGTTGAGATGGAAGGCAGAG
AAGGCTCCTTCTTCCCAGTCCTGGATCACCTTCTCCCTAAAGAACCAAAAGGTGTCTGTGCAGAAGTCTA
CTAGCAACCCCAAGTTCCAGCTGTCCGAAACGCTCCCACTCACCCTTCAGATACCCCAGGTCTCCCTTCA
GTTTGCTGGTTCTGGCAACCTGACCCTGACTCTGGACAGAGGGATACTGTATCAGGAAGTGAACCTGGTG
GTGATGAAAGTGACTCAGCCCGACAGCAACACTTTGACCTGTGAGGTGATGGGACCCACCTCACCCAAGA
TGAGACTGATCTTGAAGCAGGAGAATCAGGAGGCCAGGGTCTCCAGGCAGGAGAAAGTGATTCAAGTGCA
GGCCCCTGAAGCAGGGGTGTGGCAATGTCTACTGAGTGAAGGTGAAGAGGTCAAGATGGACTCCAAGATC
CAGGTTTTATCCAAAGGGTTGAATTCCGGCAGCCTGCACCACATCCTGGACGCCCAGAAGATGCTGTGGA
ACCACAGGGACAGGAACCTGCCTCCTCTGGCCCCTCTGGGCCCCCACCACCATCACCACCATTGAGTCTA
GACACGTGATTAATTAAGGATCCCCCGACCTCGACCTCTGGCTAATAAAGGAAATTTATTTTCATTGCAA
TAGTGTGTTGGAATTTTTTGTGTCTCTCACTCGGAAGGACATATGGGAGGGCAAATCATTTGGTCGAGAT
CCCTCGGAGATCTCTAGCTAGAGGATCGATCCCCGCCCCGGACGAACTAAACCTGACTACGACATCTCTG
CCCCTTCTTCGCGGGGCAGTGCATGTAATCCCTTCAGTTGGTTGGTACAACTTGCCAACTGGGCCCTGTT
CCACATGTGACACGGGGGGGGACCAAACACAAAGGGGTTCTCTGACTGTAGTTGACATCCTTATAAATGG
ATGTGCACATTTGCCAACACTGAGTGGCTTTCATCCTGGAGCAGACTTTGCAGTCTGTGGACTGCAACAC
AACATTGCCTTTATGTGTAACTCTTGGCTGAAGCTCTTACACCAATGCTGGGGGACATGTACCTCCCAGG
GGCCCAGGAAGACTACGGGAGGCTACACCAACGTCAATCAGAGGGGCCTGTGTAGCTACCGATAAGCGGA
CCCTCAAGAGGGCATTAGCAATAGTGTTTATAAGGCCCCCTTGTTAACCCTAAACGGGTAGCATATGCTT
CCCGGGTAGTAGTATATACTATCCAGACTAACCCTAATTCAATAGCATATGTTACCCAACGGGAAGCATA
TGCTATCGAATTAGGGTTAGTAAAAGGGTCCTAAGGAACAGCGATATCTCCCACCCCATGAGCTGTCACG
GTTTTATTTACATGGGGTCAGGATTCCACGAGGGTAGTGAACCATTTTAGTCACAAGGGCAGTGGCTGAA
GATCAAGGAGCGGGCAGTGAACTCTCCTGAATCTTCGCCTGCTTCTTCATTCTCCTTCGTTTAGCTAATA
GAATAACTGCTGAGTTGTGAACAGTAAGGTGTATGTGAGGTGCTCGAAAACAAGGTTTCAGGTGACGCCC
CCAGAATAAAATTTGGACGGGGGGTTCAGTGGTGGCATTGTGCTATGACACCAATATAACCCTCACAAAC
CCCTTGGGCAATAAATACTAGTGTAGGAATGAAACATTCTGAATATCTTTAACAATAGAAATCCATGGGG
TGGGGACAAGCCGTAAAGACTGGATGTCCATCTCACACGAATTTATGGCTATGGGCAACACATAATCCTA
GTGCAATATGATACTGGGGTTATTAAGATGTGTCCCAGGCAGGGACCAAGACAGGTGAACCATGTTGTTA
CACTCTATTTGTAACAAGGGGAAAGAGAGTGGACGCCGACAGCAGCGGACTCCACTGGTTGTCTCTAACA
CCCCCGAAAATTAAACGGGGCTCCACGCCAATGGGGCCCATAAACAAAGACAAGTGGCCACTCTTTTTTT
TGAAATTGTGGAGTGGGGGCACGCGTCAGCCCCCACACGCCGCCCTGCGGTTTTGGACTGTAAAATAAGG
GTGTAATAACTTGGCTGATTGTAACCCCGCTAACCACTGCGGTCAAACCACTTGCCCACAAAACCACTAA
TGGCACCCCGGGGAATACCTGCATAAGTAGGTGGGCGGGCCAAGATAGGGGCGCGATTGCTGCGATCTGG
AGGACAAATTACACACACTTGCGCCTGAGCGCCAAGCACAGGGTTGTTGGTCCTCATATTCACGAGGTCG
CTGAGAGCACGGTGGGCTAATGTTGCCATGGGTAGCATATACTACCCAAATATCTGGATAGCATATGCTA
TCCTAATCTATATCTGGGTAGCATAGGCTATCCTAATCTATATCTGGGTAGCATATGCTATCCTAATCTA
TATCTGGGTAGTATATGCTATCCTAATTTATATCTGGGTAGCATAGGCTATCCTAATCTATATCTGGGTA
GCATATGCTATCCTAATCTATATCTGGGTAGTATATGCTATCCTAATCTGTATCCGGGTAGCATATGCTA
TCCTAATAGAGATTAGGGTAGTATATGCTATCCTAATTTATATCTGGGTAGCATATACTACCCAAATATC
TGGATAGCATATGCTATCCTAATCTATATCTGGGTAGCATATGCTATCCTAATCTATATCTGGGTAGCAT
AGGCTATCCTAATCTATATCTGGGTAGCATATGCTATCCTAATCTATATCTGGGTAGTATATGCTATCCT
AATTTATATCTGGGTAGCATAGGCTATCCTAATCTATATCTGGGTAGCATATGCTATCCTAATCTATATC
TGGGTAGTATATGCTATCCTAATCTGTATCCGGGTAGCATATGCTATCCTCATGATAAGCTGTCAAACAT
GAGAATTTTCTTGAAGACGAAAGGGCCTCGTGATACGCCTATTTTTATAGGTTAATGTCATGATAATAAT
GGTTTCTTAGACGTCAGGTGGCACTTTTCGGGGAAATGTGCGCGGAACCCCTATTTGTTTATTTTTCTAA
ATACATTCAAATATGTATCCGCTCATGAGACAATAACCCTGATAAATGCTTCAATAATATTGAAAAAGGA
AGAGTATGAGTATTCAACATTTCCGTGTCGCCCTTATTCCCTTTTTTGCGGCATTTTGCCTTCCTGTTTT
TGCTCACCCAGAAACGCTGGTGAAAGTAAAAGATGCTGAAGATCAGTTGGGTGCACGAGTGGGTTACATC
GAACTGGATCTCAACAGCGGTAAGATCCTTGAGAGTTTTCGCCCCGAAGAACGTTTTCCAATGATGAGCA
CTTTTAAAGTTCTGCTATGTGGCGCGGTATTATCCCGTGTTGACGCCGGGCAAGAGCAACTCGGTCGCCG
CATACACTATTCTCAGAATGACTTGGTTGAGTACTCACCAGTCACAGAAAAGCATCTTACGGATGGCATG
ACAGTAAGAGAATTATGCAGTGCTGCCATAACCATGAGTGATAACACTGCGGCCAACTTACTTCTGACAA
CGATCGGAGGACCGAAGGAGCTAACCGCTTTTTTGCACAACATGGGGGATCATGTAACTCGCCTTGATCG
TTGGGAACCGGAGCTGAATGAAGCCATACCAAACGACGAGCGTGACACCACGATGCCTGCAGCAATGGCA
ACAACGTTGCGCAAACTATTAACTGGCGAACTACTTACTCTAGCTTCCCGGCAACAATTAATAGACTGGA
TGGAGGCGGATAAAGTTGCAGGACCACTTCTGCGCTCGGCCCTTCCGGCTGGCTGGTTTATTGCTGATAA
ATCTGGAGCCGGTGAGCGTGGGTCTCGCGGTATCATTGCAGCACTGGGGCCAGATGGTAAGCCCTCCCGT
ATCGTAGTTATCTACACGACGGGGAGTCAGGCAACTATGGATGAACGAAATAGACAGATCGCTGAGATAG
GTGCCTCACTGATTAAGCATTGGTAACTGTCAGACCAAGTTTACTCATATATACTTTAGATTGATTTAAA
ACTTCATTTTTAATTTAAAAGGATCTAGGTGAAGATCCTTTTTGATAATCTCATGACCAAAATCCCTTAA
CGTGAGTTTTCGTTCCACTGAGCGTCAGACCCCGTAGAAAAGATCAAAGGATCTTCTTGAGATCCTTTTT
TTCTGCGCGTAATCTGCTGCTTGCAAACAAAAAAACCACCGCTACCAGCGGTGGTTTGTTTGCCGGATCA
AGAGCTACCAACTCTTTTTCCGAAGGTAACTGGCTTCAGCAGAGCGCAGATACCAAATACTGTTCTTCTA
GTGTAGCCGTAGTTAGGCCACCACTTCAAGAACTCTGTAGCACCGCCTACATACCTCGCTCTGCTAATCC
TGTTACCAGTGGCTGCTGCCAGTGGCGATAAGTCGTGTCTTACCGGGTTGGACTCAAGACGATAGTTACC
GGATAAGGCGCAGCGGTCGGGCTGAACGGGGGGTTCGTGCACACAGCCCAGCTTGGAGCGAACGACCTAC
ACCGAACTGAGATACCTACAGCGTGAGCTATGAGAAAGCGCCACGCTTCCCGAAGGGAGAAAGGCGGACA
GGTATCCGGTAAGCGGCAGGGTCGGAACAGGAGAGCGCACGAGGGAGCTTCCAGGGGGAAACGCCTGGTA
TCTTTATAGTCCTGTCGGGTTTCGCCACCTCTGACTTGAGCGTCGATTTTTGTGATGCTCGTCAGGGGGG
CGGAGCCTATGGAAAAACGCCAGCAACGCGGCCTTTTTACGGTTCCTGGCCTTTTGCTGGCCTTTTGCTC
ACATGTTCTTTCCTGCGTTATCCCCTGATTCTGTGGATAACCGTATTACCGCCTTTGAGTGAGCTGATAC
CGCTCGCCGCAGCCGAACGACCGAGCGCAGCGAGTCAGTGAGCGAGGAAGCGGAAGAGCGCCCAATACGC
AAACCGCCTCTCCCCGCGCGTTGGCCGATTCATTAATGCAGCTGGCACGACAGGTTTCCCGACTGGAAAG
CGGGCAGTGAGCGCAACGCAATTAATGTGAGTTAGCTCACTCATTAGGCACCCCAGGCTTTACACTTTAT
GCTTCCGGCTCGTATGTTGTGTGGAATTGTGAGCGGATAACAATTTCACACAGGAAACAGCTATGACCAT
GATTACGCCAAGCTCTAGCTAGAGGTCGACCAATTCTCATGTTTGACAGCTTATCATCGCAGATCCGGGC
AACGTTGTTGCCATTGCTGCAGGCGCAGAACTGGTAGGTATGGAAGATCTATACATTGAATCAATATTGG
CAATTAGCCATATTAGTCATTGGTTATATAGCATAAATCAATATTGGCTATTGGCCATTGCATACGTTGT
ATCTATATCATAATATGTACATTTATATTGGCTCATGTCCAATATGACCGC
Features (pLannotate 1.2.2; 18 found; start..end, strand, type, name):
      7..386     +  enhancer       CMV enhancer: human cytomegalovirus immediate early enhancer
    388..587     +  promoter       CMV promoter: human cytomegalovirus (CMV) immediate early promoter
    655..693     +  misc_feature   Ad SA (fragment): adenovirus major late transcript splice acceptor (Friedrich and Soriano, 1991)
    726..935     -  CDS            PTP (fragment): TERM_ADE02 - Experimental evidence at protein level: Swiss-Prot protein existence level 1. Protein covalently bound to the viral DNA that acts as a primer for viral genomic replication by DNA strand displacement. Assembles on the viral origin of replication in an initiation complex with viral polymerase, DBP, host NFIA and host POU2F1/OCT1. During initiation, the polymerase covalently couples the first dCTP with Ser- 580 of pTP. The terminal protein stimulates the template activity over 20 fold compared to protein-free templates. Neo-synthesized viral genomes are linked to two preterminal prot
    966..1055    +  intron         chimeric intron (fragment): chimera between introns from adenovirus and immunoglobulin heavy chain genes
   1074..1120    +  CDS            IgH signal sequence (fragment): signal sequence from the mouse immunoglobulin heavy chain variable region
   2334..2894    +  CDS            Cd4 (fragment): CD4_RAT - Experimental evidence at protein level: Swiss-Prot protein existence level 1. Integral membrane glycoprotein that plays an essential role in the immune response and serves multiple functions in responses against both external and internal offenses. In T-cells, functions primarily as a coreceptor for MHC class II molecule:peptide complex. The antigens presented by class II peptides are derived from extracellular proteins while class I peptides are derived from cytosolic proteins. Interacts simultaneously with the T-cell receptor (TCR) and the MHC class II presented by antigen presenti
   3054..3109    +  polyA_signal   β-globin poly(A) signal: rabbit β-globin polyadenylation signal (Gil and Proudfoot, 1987)
   3623..5304    -  rep_origin     oriP (fragment): Epstein-Barr virus oriP replication origin (Yates et al., 2000)
   5431..5535    +  promoter       AmpR promoter: bla
   5536..6396    +  CDS            AmpR: β-lactamase; bla; confers resistance to ampicillin, carbenicillin, and related antibiotics
   6567..7155    +  rep_origin     ori: high-copy-number ColE1/pMB1/pBR322/pUC origin of replication
   7338..7430    +  CDS            lacI (fragment): lac repressor; lacI; The lac repressor binds to the lac operator to inhibit transcription in E. coli. This inhibition can be relieved by adding lactose or isopropyl-β-D-thiogalactopyranoside (IPTG).
   7443..7464    +  protein_bind   CAP binding site: CAP binding activates transcription in the presence of cAMP. E. coli catabolite activator protein
   7479..7509    +  promoter       lac promoter: promoter for the E. coli lac operon
   7517..7533    +  protein_bind   lac operator: The lac repressor binds to the lac operator to inhibit transcription in E. coli. This inhibition can be relieved by adding lactose or isopropyl-β-D-thiogalactopyranoside (IPTG). lac repressor encoded by lacI
   7603..7619    +  promoter       tet promoter (fragment): E. coli promoter for tetracycline efflux protein gene
   7629..7654    -  CDS            bla(M) (fragment): β-lactamase lacking the signal sequence; bla(M); allows cytosolic expression of β-lactamase
