[The description below was written by a language model from this plasmid's Addgene catalogue record and pLannotate feature annotations shown in this document.]
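Description:
Smp_132480-Cd4-bio-His is a mammalian expression plasmid built on the pTT3 backbone for producing a recombinant, soluble form of the Schistosoma mansoni protein Smp_132480. It is maintained in E. coli as a high-copy plasmid through a ColE1/pUC-type origin and is selected with ampicillin via the bla gene. The backbone also carries an Epstein-Barr virus oriP fragment, which allows episomal persistence in cells that supply EBNA1 and so supports high-yield transient expression. Short lac regulatory remnants, a tet promoter fragment and a bla fragment annotated near the end of the sequence appear to be cloning-vector leftovers with no stated role.

Expression is driven by the human CMV immediate early enhancer and promoter. This is followed by adenovirus-derived leader and splice sequences and a chimeric intron fragment, elements that typically improve transcript processing and translation; the antisense "PTP" hit most likely reflects this adenoviral leader region rather than a real coding sequence. A fragment of a mouse immunoglobulin heavy chain signal sequence lies just upstream of the insert and would direct the product into the secretory pathway. The roughly 1.1 kb Smp_132480 insert sits between preserved NotI and AscI sites; it is not itself annotated in the feature table but fits the gap between the signal sequence and the tag. It is fused at its C terminus to rat Cd4 domains 3 and 4, a "bio" element (presumably a biotinylation sequence) and a 6His tag, of which only the Cd4 portion is annotated. A rabbit β-globin polyadenylation signal terminates the transcript. The tags suit purification and capture of the secreted protein, and the plasmid belongs to a library of S. mansoni cell-surface and secreted proteins used to identify early serological markers of infection.
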