Addgene plasmid #120670: Smp_132480-Cd4-bio-His
Purpose: Expression of recombinant S. mansoni protein
Depositing lab: Gavin Wright. Depositing organization: Wellcome Sanger Institute. Publication: A library of cell-surface and secreted proteins from Schistosoma mansoni identifies early serological markers of infection. Cécile Crosnier, Anna V. Protasio, Gabriel Rinaldi, Shona Wilson, Matthew Berriman, Gavin J. Wright. bioRXiv 10.1101/593616.
Backbone
  Vector backbone: pTT3
  Backbone manufacturer: Yves Durocher, NRC
  Backbone size w/o insert (bp): 6686
  Vector type: Mammalian Expression
Growth in bacteria
  Bacterial resistance: Ampicillin, 100 μg/mL
  Growth temperature: 37°C
  Growth strain: DH5alpha
  Copy number: High Copy
Gene/Insert
  Gene/Insert name: Smp_132480
  Species: Schistosoma mansoni
  Insert size (bp): 1135
  Entrez Gene: Smp_132480 (a.k.a. Smp_132480)
  Promoter: CMV
  Tag / fusion protein: ratCd4(d3+4)-bio-6His (C terminal on backbone)
  Cloning method: Restriction Enzyme; 5′ cloning site NotI (not destroyed); 3′ cloning site AscI (not destroyed)
Terms and licenses: Academic/Nonprofit Terms; Industry Terms: Not Available to Industry
How to cite: Smp_132480-Cd4-bio-His was a gift from Gavin Wright (Addgene plasmid # 120670 ; http://n2t.net/addgene:120670 ; RRID:Addgene_120670)
